Addgene plasmid #81121: pSicoR-sh4EBP2
Purpose: expresses an shRNA targeting murine 4E-BP2
Depositing lab: Angelique Bordey. Depositing organization: Yale University. Publication: mTORC1 targets the translational repressor 4E-BP2, but not S6 kinase 1/2, to regulate neural stem cell self-renewal in vivo. Hartman NW, Lin TV, Zhang L, Paquelet GE, Feliciano DM, Bordey A. Cell Rep. 2013 Oct 31;5(2):433-44. doi: 10.1016/j.celrep.2013.09.017. Epub 2013 Oct 17. PubMed 24139800.
Backbone
  Vector backbone: pSicoR
  Backbone manufacturer: Jacks Lab (MIT)
  Backbone size w/o insert (bp): 7567
  Total vector size (bp): 7609
  Vector type: Mammalian Expression, Lentiviral, RNAi, Cre/Lox
Growth in bacteria
  Bacterial resistance: Ampicillin, 100 μg/mL
  Growth temperature: 37°C
  Growth strain: NEB Stable
  Copy number: High Copy
Gene/Insert
  Gene/Insert name: 4E-BP2 shRNA (alt name: Eif4ebp2 shRNA)
  gRNA/shRNA sequence: CGCCTTAATTGAAGACTCCAA
  Species: M. musculus (mouse)
  Entrez Gene: Eif4ebp2 (a.k.a. 2810011I19Rik, 4E-BP2, AA792569, BC010348, PHAS-II)
  Promoter: U6
  Cloning method: Restriction Enzyme; 5′ cloning site HpaI (destroyed during cloning); 3′ cloning site XhoI (not destroyed)
  Sequencing primers: 5′ mU6-F
Resource information
  A portion of this plasmid was derived from a plasmid made by: pSicoR was obtained from Addgene (plasmid 11579). shRNA insert was synthesized independently but is based on a target sequence from Broad/RNAi Platform (TRCN0000075614)
Terms and licenses: Academic/Nonprofit Terms; Industry Terms: Not Available to Industry
Depositor comments: pSicoR allows for expression of the 4E-BP2 shRNA in the absence of Cre. Expression of Cre turns off shRNA expression. These plasmids were also used in the following publication "Normalizing translation through 4E-BP prevents mTOR-driven cortical mislamination and ameliorates aberrant neuron integration. Lin TV, Hsieh L, Kimura T, Malone TJ, Bordey A. Proc Natl Acad Sci U S A. 2016 Oct 4;113(40):11330-11335."
How to cite: pSicoR-sh4EBP2 was a gift from Angelique Bordey (Addgene plasmid # 81121 ; http://n2t.net/addgene:81121 ; RRID:Addgene_81121)
