[The description below was written by a language model from this plasmid's Addgene catalogue record and pLannotate feature annotations shown in this document.]
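Description:
pSicoR-sh4EBP2 is a lentiviral RNAi plasmid built on the pSicoR backbone that expresses a short hairpin RNA against mouse 4E-BP2 (Eif4ebp2), a translational repressor acting downstream of mTORC1. It is maintained in bacteria through a high-copy ColE1/pUC-type origin and an ampicillin resistance gene. The lentiviral portion is HIV-1 derived. A CMV enhancer/promoter drives a truncated 5' LTR for genomic RNA production in packaging cells, followed by the Ψ packaging signal with a partial gag sequence, the Rev response element and the cPPT/CTS. A WPRE and a second truncated LTR sit at the 3' end. The full sequence is recorded as inferred from the pSicoR reference, and only the insert was sequence verified.

The hairpin was cloned downstream of a mouse U6 RNA polymerase III promoter, and its target sequence was taken from a public RNAi library design. In the annotation the U6 promoter appears as two fragments interrupted by a loxP site. A second loxP site lies after a CMV-driven EGFP cassette that marks transfected or transduced cells. This is the pSicoR arrangement: without Cre, the shRNA and EGFP are both expressed. Cre recombination between the two loxP sites excises the intervening segment, which includes the proximal U6 portion, the hairpin and the EGFP reporter, so knockdown is switched off and green fluorescence should be lost with it.

The construct therefore provides constitutive but Cre-terminable knockdown of 4E-BP2 in mouse cells. The associated studies concern mTORC1 signalling in neural stem cell self-renewal, cortical lamination and neuron integration.
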