Features (pLannotate 1.2.2; 24 found; start..end, strand, type, name):
     40..92      -  misc_feature   bom (fragment): basis of mobility region from pBR322
    247..626     +  enhancer       CMV enhancer: human cytomegalovirus immediate early enhancer
    627..826     +  promoter       CMV promoter: human cytomegalovirus (CMV) immediate early promoter
    844..1024    +  LTR            5' LTR (truncated): truncated 5' long terminal repeat (LTR) from HIV-1
   1071..1196    +  misc_feature   HIV-1 Ψ: packaging signal of human immunodeficiency virus type 1
   1180..1518    +  CDS            HIV-1 gag (fragment): gag protein from human immunodeficiency virus 1; gag
   1695..1928    +  misc_feature   RRE: The Rev response element (RRE) of HIV-1 allows for Rev-dependent mRNA export from the nucleus to the cytoplasm.
   2305..2405    +  CDS            Rev (fragment): human immunodeficiency virus 1 (HIV-1) Rev protein; rev; enhances nuclear export of unspliced and incompletely spliced viral mRNAs
   2455..2572    +  misc_feature   cPPT/CTS: central polypurine tract and central termination sequence of HIV-1
   2631..2829    +  promoter       U6 promoter (fragment): RNA polymerase III promoter for mouse U6 snRNA (Das et al., 1988)
   2826..2859    +  protein_bind   loxP: Cre-mediated recombination occurs in the 8-bp core sequence (GCATACAT). Cre recombinase
   2866..2944    +  promoter       U6 promoter (fragment): RNA polymerase III promoter for mouse U6 snRNA (Das et al., 1988)
   3118..3421    +  enhancer       CMV enhancer: human cytomegalovirus immediate early enhancer
   3422..3625    +  promoter       CMV promoter: human cytomegalovirus (CMV) immediate early promoter
   3670..4386    +  CDS            EGFP: EGFP is a basic (constitutively fluorescent) green fluorescent protein published in 1996, derived from Aequorea victoria. It is reported to be a rapidly-maturing weak dimer with moderate acid sensitivity.
   4409..4442    +  protein_bind   loxP: Cre-mediated recombination occurs in the 8-bp core sequence (GCATACAT). Cre recombinase
   4475..4498    +  misc_feature   MCS (fragment): pBluescript multiple cloning site
   4498..5086    +  misc_feature   WPRE: woodchuck hepatitis virus posttranscriptional regulatory element
   5087..5106    +  misc_feature   MCS (fragment): pBluescript multiple cloning site
   5108..5608    +  CDS            nef (fragment): NEF_HV1LA - Experimental evidence at protein level: Swiss-Prot protein existence level 1. Extracellular Nef protein targets CD4(+) T-lymphocytes for apoptosis by interacting with CXCR4 surface receptors. From Human immunodeficiency virus type 1 group M subtype B (isolate Lai) (HIV-1).
   5615..5795    +  LTR            5' LTR (truncated): truncated 5' long terminal repeat (LTR) from HIV-1
   5857..6445    -  rep_origin     ori: high-copy-number ColE1/pMB1/pBR322/pUC origin of replication
   6616..7476    -  CDS            AmpR: β-lactamase; bla; confers resistance to ampicillin, carbenicillin, and related antibiotics
   7477..7581    -  promoter       AmpR promoter: bla
>Addgene plasmid #81121 | pSicoR-sh4EBP2 | depositor full sequence | sequence record 154097 | Inferred based on pSicoR reference sequence. Only the insert has been sequence verified.
GCTTAAGCGGTCGACGGATCGGGAGATCTCCCGATCCCCTATGGTGCACTCTCAGTACAATCTGCTCTGA
TGCCGCATAGTTAAGCCAGTATCTGCTCCCTGCTTGTGTGTTGGAGGTCGCTGAGTAGTGCGCGAGCAAA
ATTTAAGCTACAACAAGGCAAGGCTTGACCGACAATTGCATGAAGAATCTGCTTAGGGTTAGGCGTTTTG
CGCTGCTTCGCGATGTACGGGCCAGATATACGCGTTGACATTGATTATTGACTAGTTATTAATAGTAATC
AATTACGGGGTCATTAGTTCATAGCCCATATATGGAGTTCCGCGTTACATAACTTACGGTAAATGGCCCG
CCTGGCTGACCGCCCAACGACCCCCGCCCATTGACGTCAATAATGACGTATGTTCCCATAGTAACGCCAA
TAGGGACTTTCCATTGACGTCAATGGGTGGAGTATTTACGGTAAACTGCCCACTTGGCAGTACATCAAGT
GTATCATATGCCAAGTACGCCCCCTATTGACGTCAATGACGGTAAATGGCCCGCCTGGCATTATGCCCAG
TACATGACCTTATGGGACTTTCCTACTTGGCAGTACATCTACGTATTAGTCATCGCTATTACCATGGTGA
TGCGGTTTTGGCAGTACATCAATGGGCGTGGATAGCGGTTTGACTCACGGGGATTTCCAAGTCTCCACCC
CATTGACGTCAATGGGAGTTTGTTTTGGCACCAAAATCAACGGGACTTTCCAAAATGTCGTAACAACTCC
GCCCCATTGACGCAAATGGGCGGTAGGCGTGTACGGTGGGAGGTCTATATAAGCAGCGCGTTTTGCCTGT
ACTGGGTCTCTCTGGTTAGACCAGATCTGAGCCTGGGAGCTCTCTGGCTAACTAGGGAACCCACTGCTTA
AGCCTCAATAAAGCTTGCCTTGAGTGCTTCAAGTAGTGTGTGCCCGTCTGTTGTGTGACTCTGGTAACTA
GAGATCCCTCAGACCCTTTTAGTCAGTGTGGAAAATCTCTAGCAGTGGCGCCCGAACAGGGACTTGAAAG
CGAAAGGGAAACCAGAGGAGCTCTCTCGACGCAGGACTCGGCTTGCTGAAGCGCGCACGGCAAGAGGCGA
GGGGCGGCGACTGGTGAGTACGCCAAAAATTTTGACTAGCGGAGGCTAGAAGGAGAGAGATGGGTGCGAG
AGCGTCAGTATTAAGCGGGGGAGAATTAGATCGCGATGGGAAAAAATTCGGTTAAGGCCAGGGGGAAAGA
AAAAATATAAATTAAAACATATAGTATGGGCAAGCAGGGAGCTAGAACGATTCGCAGTTAATCCTGGCCT
GTTAGAAACATCAGAAGGCTGTAGACAAATACTGGGACAGCTACAACCATCCCTTCAGACAGGATCAGAA
GAACTTAGATCATTATATAATACAGTAGCAACCCTCTATTGTGTGCATCAAAGGATAGAGATAAAAGACA
CCAAGGAAGCTTTAGACAAGATAGAGGAAGAGCAAAACAAAAGTAAGACCACCGCACAGCAAGCGGCCGG
CCGCGCTGATCTTCAGACCTGGAGGAGGAGATATGAGGGACAATTGGAGAAGTGAATTATATAAATATAA
AGTAGTAAAAATTGAACCATTAGGAGTAGCACCCACCAAGGCAAAGAGAAGAGTGGTGCAGAGAGAAAAA
AGAGCAGTGGGAATAGGAGCTTTGTTCCTTGGGTTCTTGGGAGCAGCAGGAAGCACTATGGGCGCAGCGT
CAATGACGCTGACGGTACAGGCCAGACAATTATTGTCTGGTATAGTGCAGCAGCAGAACAATTTGCTGAG
GGCTATTGAGGCGCAACAGCATCTGTTGCAACTCACAGTCTGGGGCATCAAGCAGCTCCAGGCAAGAATC
CTGGCTGTGGAAAGATACCTAAAGGATCAACAGCTCCTGGGGATTTGGGGTTGCTCTGGAAAACTCATTT
GCACCACTGCTGTGCCTTGGAATGCTAGTTGGAGTAATAAATCTCTGGAACAGATTTGGAATCACACGAC
CTGGATGGAGTGGGACAGAGAAATTAACAATTACACAAGCTTAATACACTCCTTAATTGAAGAATCGCAA
AACCAGCAAGAAAAGAATGAACAAGAATTATTGGAATTAGATAAATGGGCAAGTTTGTGGAATTGGTTTA
ACATAACAAATTGGCTGTGGTATATAAAATTATTCATAATGATAGTAGGAGGCTTGGTAGGTTTAAGAAT
AGTTTTTGCTGTACTTTCTATAGTGAATAGAGTTAGGCAGGGATATTCACCATTATCGTTTCAGACCCAC
CTCCCAACCCCGAGGGGACCCGACAGGCCCGAAGGAATAGAAGAAGAAGGTGGAGAGAGAGACAGAGACA
GATCCATTCGATTAGTGAACGGATCGGCACTGCGTGCGCCAATTCTGCAGACAAATGGCAGTATTCATCC
ACAATTTTAAAAGAAAAGGGGGGATTGGGGGGTACAGTGCAGGGGAAAGAATAGTAGACATAATAGCAAC
AGACATACAAACTAAAGAATTACAAAAACAAATTACAAAAATTCAAAATTTTCGGGTTTATTACAGGGAC
AGCAGAGATCCAGTTTGGTTAGTACCGGGCCCGCTCTAGAGATCCGACGCCGCCATCTCTAGGCCCGCGC
CGGCCCCCTCGCACAGACTTGTGGGAGAAGCTCGGCTACTCCCCTGCCCCGGTTAATTTGCATATAATAT
TTCCTAGTAACTATAGAGGCTTAATGTGCGATAAAAGACAGATAATCTGTTCTTTTTAATACTAGCTACA
TTTTACATGATAGGCTTGGATTTCTATAACTTCGTATAGCATACATTATACGAAGTTATACATGTCACAA
AAGGAAACTCACCCTAACTGTAAAGTAATTGTGTGTTTTGAGACTATAAATATCCCTTGGAGAAAAGCCT
TGTTTGCGCCTTAATTGAAGACTCCAACTCGAGTTGGAGTCTTCAATTAAGGCGTTTTTTCTCGAGTACT
AGGATCCATTAGGCGGCCGCGTGGATAACCGTATTACCGCCATGCATTAGTTATTAATAGTAATCAATTA
CGGGGTCATTAGTTCATAGCCCATATATGGAGTTCCGCGTTACATAACTTACGGTAAATGGCCCGCCTGG
CTGACCGCCCAACGACCCCCGCCCATTGACGTCAATAATGACGTATGTTCCCATAGTAACGCCAATAGGG
ACTTTCCATTGACGTCAATGGGTGGAGTATTTACGGTAAACTGCCCACTTGGCAGTACATCAAGTGTATC
ATATGCCAAGTACGCCCCCTATTGACGTCAATGACGGTAAATGGCCCGCCTGGCATTATGCCCAGTACAT
GACCTTATGGGACTTTCCTACTTGGCAGTACATCTACGTATTAGTCATCGCTATTACCATGGTGATGCGG
TTTTGGCAGTACATCAATGGGCGTGGATAGCGGTTTGACTCACGGGGATTTCCAAGTCTCCACCCCATTG
ACGTCAATGGGAGTTTGTTTTGGCACCAAAATCAACGGGACTTTCCAAAATGTCGTAACAACTCCGCCCC
ATTGACGCAAATGGGCGGTAGGCGTGTACGGTGGGAGGTCTATATAAGCAGAGCTGGTTTAGTGAACCGT
CAGATCCGCTAGCGCTACCGGTCGCCACCATGGTGAGCAAGGGCGAGGAGCTGTTCACCGGGGTGGTGCC
CATCCTGGTCGAGCTGGACGGCGACGTAAACGGCCACAAGTTCAGCGTGTCCGGCGAGGGCGAGGGCGAT
GCCACCTACGGCAAGCTGACCCTGAAGTTCATCTGCACCACCGGCAAGCTGCCCGTGCCCTGGCCCACCC
TCGTGACCACCCTGACCTACGGCGTGCAGTGCTTCAGCCGCTACCCCGACCACATGAAGCAGCACGACTT
CTTCAAGTCCGCCATGCCCGAAGGCTACGTCCAGGAGCGCACCATCTTCTTCAAGGACGACGGCAACTAC
AAGACCCGCGCCGAGGTGAAGTTCGAGGGCGACACCCTGGTGAACCGCATCGAGCTGAAGGGCATCGACT
TCAAGGAGGACGGCAACATCCTGGGGCACAAGCTGGAGTACAACTACAACAGCCACAACGTCTATATCAT
GGCCGACAAGCAGAAGAACGGCATCAAGGTGAACTTCAAGATCCGCCACAACATCGAGGACGGCAGCGTG
CAGCTCGCCGACCACTACCAGCAGAACACCCCCATCGGCGACGGCCCCGTGCTGCTGCCCGACAACCACT
ACCTGAGCACCCAGTCCGCCCTGAGCAAAGACCCCAACGAGAAGCGCGATCACATGGTCCTGCTGGAGTT
CGTGACCGCCGCCGGGATCACTCTCGGCATGGACGAGCTGTACAAGTAGGAATTCGTCGAGGGACCTAAT
AACTTCGTATAGCATACATTATACGAAGTTATACATGTTTAAGGGTTCCGGTTCCACTAGGTACAATTCG
ATATCAAGCTTATCGATAATCAACCTCTGGATTACAAAATTTGTGAAAGATTGACTGGTATTCTTAACTA
TGTTGCTCCTTTTACGCTATGTGGATACGCTGCTTTAATGCCTTTGTATCATGCTATTGCTTCCCGTATG
GCTTTCATTTTCTCCTCCTTGTATAAATCCTGGTTGCTGTCTCTTTATGAGGAGTTGTGGCCCGTTGTCA
GGCAACGTGGCGTGGTGTGCACTGTGTTTGCTGACGCAACCCCCACTGGTTGGGGCATTGCCACCACCTG
TCAGCTCCTTTCCGGGACTTTCGCTTTCCCCCTCCCTATTGCCACGGCGGAACTCATCGCCGCCTGCCTT
GCCCGCTGCTGGACAGGGGCTCGGCTGTTGGGCACTGACAATTCCGTGGTGTTGTCGGGGAAATCATCGT
CCTTTCCTTGGCTGCTCGCCTGTGTTGCCACCTGGATTCTGCGCGGGACGTCCTTCTGCTACGTCCCTTC
GGCCCTCAATCCAGCGGACCTTCCTTCCCGCGGCCTGCTGCCGGCTCTGCGGCCTCTTCCGCGTCTTCGC
CTTCGCCCTCAGACGAGTCGGATCTCCCTTTGGGCCGCCTCCCCGCATCGATACCGTCGACCTCGATCGA
GACCTAGAAAAACATGGAGCAATCACAAGTAGCAATACAGCAGCTACCAATGCTGATTGTGCCTGGCTAG
AAGCACAAGAGGAGGAGGAGGTGGGTTTTCCAGTCACACCTCAGGTACCTTTAAGACCAATGACTTACAA
GGCAGCTGTAGATCTTAGCCACTTTTTAAAAGAAAAGGGGGGACTGGAAGGGCTAATTCACTCCCAACGA
AGACAAGATATCCTTGATCTGTGGATCTACCACACACAAGGCTACTTCCCTGATTGGCAGAACTACACAC
CAGGGCCAGGGATCAGATATCCACTGACCTTTGGATGGTGCTACAAGCTAGTACCAGTTGAGCAAGAGAA
GGTAGAAGAAGCCAATGAAGGAGAGAACACCCGCTTGTTACACCCTGTGAGCCTGCATGGGATGGATGAC
CCGGAGAGAGAAGTATTAGAGTGGAGGTTTGACAGCCGCCTAGCATTTCATCACATGGCCCGAGAGCTGC
ATCCGGACTGTACTGGGTCTCTCTGGTTAGACCAGATCTGAGCCTGGGAGCTCTCTGGCTAACTAGGGAA
CCCACTGCTTAAGCCTCAATAAAGCTTGCCTTGAGTGCTTCAAGTAGTGTGTGCCCGTCTGTTGTGTGAC
TCTGGTAACTAGAGATCCCTCAGACCCTTTTAGTCAGTGTGGAAAATCTCTAGCAGCATGTGAGCAAAAG
GCCAGCAAAAGGCCAGGAACCGTAAAAAGGCCGCGTTGCTGGCGTTTTTCCATAGGCTCCGCCCCCCTGA
CGAGCATCACAAAAATCGACGCTCAAGTCAGAGGTGGCGAAACCCGACAGGACTATAAAGATACCAGGCG
TTTCCCCCTGGAAGCTCCCTCGTGCGCTCTCCTGTTCCGACCCTGCCGCTTACCGGATACCTGTCCGCCT
TTCTCCCTTCGGGAAGCGTGGCGCTTTCTCATAGCTCACGCTGTAGGTATCTCAGTTCGGTGTAGGTCGT
TCGCTCCAAGCTGGGCTGTGTGCACGAACCCCCCGTTCAGCCCGACCGCTGCGCCTTATCCGGTAACTAT
CGTCTTGAGTCCAACCCGGTAAGACACGACTTATCGCCACTGGCAGCAGCCACTGGTAACAGGATTAGCA
GAGCGAGGTATGTAGGCGGTGCTACAGAGTTCTTGAAGTGGTGGCCTAACTACGGCTACACTAGAAGAAC
AGTATTTGGTATCTGCGCTCTGCTGAAGCCAGTTACCTTCGGAAAAAGAGTTGGTAGCTCTTGATCCGGC
AAACAAACCACCGCTGGTAGCGGTGGTTTTTTTGTTTGCAAGCAGCAGATTACGCGCAGAAAAAAAGGAT
CTCAAGAAGATCCTTTGATCTTTTCTACGGGGTCTGACGCTCAGTGGAACGAAAACTCACGTTAAGGGAT
TTTGGTCATGAGATTATCAAAAAGGATCTTCACCTAGATCCTTTTAAATTAAAAATGAAGTTTTAAATCA
ATCTAAAGTATATATGAGTAAACTTGGTCTGACAGTTACCAATGCTTAATCAGTGAGGCACCTATCTCAG
CGATCTGTCTATTTCGTTCATCCATAGTTGCCTGACTCCCCGTCGTGTAGATAACTACGATACGGGAGGG
CTTACCATCTGGCCCCAGTGCTGCAATGATACCGCGAGACCCACGCTCACCGGCTCCAGATTTATCAGCA
ATAAACCAGCCAGCCGGAAGGGCCGAGCGCAGAAGTGGTCCTGCAACTTTATCCGCCTCCATCCAGTCTA
TTAATTGTTGCCGGGAAGCTAGAGTAAGTAGTTCGCCAGTTAATAGTTTGCGCAACGTTGTTGCCATTGC
TACAGGCATCGTGGTGTCACGCTCGTCGTTTGGTATGGCTTCATTCAGCTCCGGTTCCCAACGATCAAGG
CGAGTTACATGATCCCCCATGTTGTGCAAAAAAGCGGTTAGCTCCTTCGGTCCTCCGATCGTTGTCAGAA
GTAAGTTGGCCGCAGTGTTATCACTCATGGTTATGGCAGCACTGCATAATTCTCTTACTGTCATGCCATC
CGTAAGATGCTTTTCTGTGACTGGTGAGTACTCAACCAAGTCATTCTGAGAATAGTGTATGCGGCGACCG
AGTTGCTCTTGCCCGGCGTCAATACGGGATAATACCGCGCCACATAGCAGAACTTTAAAAGTGCTCATCA
TTGGAAAACGTTCTTCGGGGCGAAAACTCTCAAGGATCTTACCGCTGTTGAGATCCAGTTCGATGTAACC
CACTCGTGCACCCAACTGATCTTCAGCATCTTTTACTTTCACCAGCGTTTCTGGGTGAGCAAAAACAGGA
AGGCAAAATGCCGCAAAAAAGGGAATAAGGGCGACACGGAAATGTTGAATACTCATACTCTTCCTTTTTC
AATATTATTGAAGCATTTATCAGGGTTATTGTCTCATGAGCGGATACATATTTGAATGTATTTAGAAAAA
TAAACAAATAGGGGTTCCGCGCACATTTCCCCGAAAAGTGCCACCTGAC
