>Addgene plasmid #81121 | pSicoR-sh4EBP2 | addgene partial sequence | sequence record 160184 | FUGW-Fwd 5'-ATTACAGGGACAGCAGAGATCC-3'
TCTAGAGATCCGACGCGCCATCTCTAGGCCCGCGCCGGCCCCCTCGCACAGACTTGTGGGAGAAGCTCGG
CTACTCCCCTGCCCCGGTTAATTTGCATATAATATTTCCTAGTAACTATAGAGGCTTAATGTGCGATAAA
AGACAGATAATCTGTTCTTTTTAATACTAGCTACATTTTACATGATAGGCTTGGATTTCTATAACTTCGT
ATAGCATACATTATACGAAGTTATAAACAGCACAAAAGGAAACTCACCCTAACTGTAAAGTAATTGTGTG
TTTTGAGACTATAAATATCCCTTGGAGAAAAGCCTTGTTTGCGCCTTAATTGAAGACTCCAACTCGAGTT
GGAGTCTTCAATTAAGGCGTTTTTTCTCGAGTACTAGGATCCATTAGGCGGCCGCGTGGATAACCGTATT
ACCGCCATGCATTAGTTATTAATAGTAATCAATTACGGGGTCATTAGTTCATAGCCCATATATGGAGTTC
CGCGTTACATAACTTACGGTAAATGGCCCGCCTGGCTGACCGCCCAACGACCCCCGCCCATTGACGTCAA
TAATGACGTATGTTCCCATAGTAACGCCAATAGGGACTTTCCATTGACGTCAATGGGTGGAGTATTTACG
GTAAACTGCCCACTTGGCAGTACATCAAGTGTATCATATGCCAAGTACGCCCCCTATTGACGTCAATGAC
GGTAAATGGCCCGCCTGGCATTATGCCCAGTACATGACCTTATGGGACTTTCCTACTTGGC
