>Addgene plasmid #81121 | pSicoR-sh4EBP2 | addgene partial sequence | sequence record 160186 | EGFP-C 5'-CATGGTCCTGCTGGAGTTCGTG-3'
GACGAGCTGTACAAGTAGGAATTCGTCGAGGGACCTAATAACTTCGTATAGCATACATTATACGAAGTTA
TACATGTTTAAGGGTTCCGGTTCCACTAGGTACAATTCGATATCAAGCTTATCGATAATCAACCTCTGGA
TTACAAAATTTGTGAAAGATTGACTGGTATTCTTAACTATGTTGCTCCTTTTACGCTATGTGGATACGCT
GCTTTAATGCCTTTGTATCATGCTATTGCTTCCCGTATGGCTTTCATTTTCTCCTCCTTGTATAAATCCT
GGTTGCTGTCTCTTTATGAGGAGTTGTGGCCCGTTGTCAGGCAACGTGGCGTGGTGTGCACTGTGTTTGC
TGACGCAACCCCCACTGGTTGGGGCATTGCCACCACCTGTCAGCTCCTTTCCGGGACTTTCGCTTTCCCC
CTCCCTATTGCCACGGCGGAACTCATCGCCGCCTGCCTTGCCCGCTGCTGGACAGGGGCTCGGCTGTTGG
GCACTGACAATTCCGTGGTGTTGTCGGGGAAATCATCGTCCTTTCCTTGGCTGCTCGCCTGTGTTGCCAC
CTGGATTCTGCGCGGGACGTCCTTCTGCTACGTCCCTTCGGCCCTCAATCCAGCGGACCTTCCTTCCCGC
GGCCTGCTGCCGGCTCTGCGGCCTCTTCCGCGTCTTCGCCTTCGCCCTCAGACGAGTCGGATCTCCCTTT
GGGCCGCCTCCCCGCATCGATACCGTCGACCTCGATCGAGACCTAGAAAAACATGGAGCAATCACAAGTA
GCAATACAGCAGCTACCAATGCTGATTGTGCCTGGCTAGAAGCACAAGAGGAGGAGGAGGTGGGTT
